>Addgene plasmid #229807 | pCAGEN-rtTA-IRES-nls-EGFP-WPRE-bGH-pA (JDW 410) | addgene full sequence | sequence record 460316 | Addgene NGS Result
GGTCGACATTGATTATTGACTAGTTATTAATAGTAATCAATTACGGGGTCATTAGTTCATAGCCCATATA
TGGAGTTCCGCGTTACATAACTTACGGTAAATGGCCCGCCTGGCTGACCGCCCAACGACCCCCGCCCATT
GACGTCAATAATGACGTATGTTCCCATAGTAACGCCAATAGGGACTTTCCATTGACGTCAATGGGTGGAG
TATTTACGGTAAACTGCCCACTTGGCAGTACATCAAGTGTATCATATGCCAAGTACGCCCCCTATTGACG
TCAATGACGGTAAATGGCCCGCCTGGCATTATGCCCAGTACATGACCTTATGGGACTTTCCTACTTGGCA
GTACATCTACGTATTAGTCATCGCTATTACCATGGTCGAGGTGAGCCCCACGTTCTGTTGTAGGTGGTTA
GTATACACCCCAGCCCCGCCGCCGGACTTTTTTTTAATTTGTTTGGGGGGGGGGGGGGGGGGCGCGCGGG
GCGGGGGGGGGGGGGGGGGGGGGTGGGGCGGGGGGGGGGGGGGGGGGCGGGGGGGGGGGCGGGGCGAGGC
GGAGAGGTGCGGCGGCAGCCAATCAGAGCGGCGCGCTCCGAAAGTTTCCTTTTATGGCGAGGCGGCGGCG
GCGGCGGCCCTATAAAAAGCGAAGCGCGCGGCGGGCGGGAGTCGCTGCGCGCTGCCTTCGCCCCGTGCCC
CGCTCCGCCGCCGCCTCGCGCCGCCCGCCCCGGCTCTGACTGACCGCGTTACTCCCACAGGTGAGCGGGC
GGGACGGCCCTTCTCCTCCGGGCTGTAATTAGCGCTTGGTTTAATGACGGCTTGTTTCTTTTCTGTGGCT
GCGTGAAAGCCTTGAGGGGCTCCGGGAGGGCCCTTTGTGCGGGGGGAGCGGCTCGGGGGGTGCGTGCGTG
TGTGTGTGCGTGGGGAGCGCCGCGTGCGGCTCCGCGCTGCCCGGCGGCTGTGAGCGCTGCGGGCGCGGCG
CGGGGCTTTGTGCGCTCCGCAGTGTGCGCGAGGGGAGCGCGGCCGGGGGCGGTGCCCCGCGGTGCGGGGG
GGGCTGCGAGGGGAACAAAGGCTGCGTGCGGGGTGTGTGCGTGGGGGGGTGAGCAGGGGGTGTGGGCGCG
TCGGTCGGGCTGCAACCCCCCCTGCACCCCCCTCCCCGAGTTGCTGAGCACGGCCCGGCTTCGGGTGCGG
GGCTCCGTACGGGGCGTGGCGCGGGGCTCGCCGTGCCGGGCGGGGGGTGGCGGCAGGTGGGGGTGCCGGG
CGGGGCGGGGCCGCCTCGGGCCGGGGAGGGCTCGGGGGAGGGGCGCGGCGGCCCCCGGAGCGCCGGCGGC
TGTCGAGGCGCGGCGAGCCGCAGCCATTGCCTTTTATGGTAATCGTGCGAGAGGGCGCAGGGACTTCCTT
TGTCCCAAATCTGTGCGGAGCCGAAATCTGGGAGGCGCCGCCGCACCCCCTCTAGCGGGCGCGGGGCGAA
GCGGTGCGGCGCCGGCAGGAAGGAAATGGGCGGGGAGGGCCTTCGTGCGTCGCCGCGCCGCCGTCCCCTT
CTCCCTCTCCAGCCTCGGGGCTGTCCGCGGGGGGACGGCTGCCTTCGGGGGGGACGGGGCAGGGCGGGGT
TCGGCTTCTGGCGTGTGACCGGCGGCTCTAGAGCCTCTGCTAACCATGTTCATGCCTTCTTCTTTTTCCT
ACAGCTCCTGGGCAACGTGCTGGTTATTGTGCTGTCTCATCATTTTGGCAAAGAATTCCTCGAGGATATC
ACAAGTTTGTACAAAAAAGCAGGCTGAATTCGTCGACGCGGCCGCGCCACCATGTCTAGACTGGACAAGG
GCAAAGTCATAAACTCTGCTCTGGAATTACTCAATGGAGTCGGTATCGAAGGCCTGACGACAAGGAAACT
CGCTCAAAAGCTGGGAGTTGAGCAGCCTACCCTGTACTGGCACGTGAAGAACAAGCGGGCCCTGCTCGAT
GCCCTGCCAATCGAGATGCTGGACAGGCATCATACCCACTCCTGCCCCCTGGAAGGCGAGTCATGGCAAG
ACTTTCTGCGGAACAACGCCAAGTCATACCGCTGTGCTCTCCTCTCACATCGCGACGGGGCTAAAGTGCA
TCTCGGCACCCGCCCAACAGAGAAACAGTACGAAACCCTGGAAAATCAGCTCGCGTTCCTGTGTCAGCAA
GGCTTCTCCCTGGAGAACGCACTGTACGCTCTGTCCGCCGTGGGCCACTTTACACTGGGCTGCGTATTGG
AGGAACAGGAGCATCAAGTAGCAAAAGAGGAAAGAGAGACACCTACCACCGATTCTATGCCCCCACTTCT
GAAACAAGCAATTGAGCTGTTCGACCGGCAGGGAGCCGAACCTGCCTTCCTTTTCGGCCTGGAACTAATC
ATATGTGGCCTGGAGAAACAGCTAAAGTGCGAAAGCGGCGGGCCGACCGACGCCCTTGACGATTTTGACT
TAGACATGCTCCCAGCCGATGCCCTTGACGACTTTGACCTTGATATGCTGCCTGCTGACGCTCTTGACGA
TTTTGACCTTGACATGCTCCCCGGGTAAACCCAGCTTTCTTGTACAAAGTGGTGATGGGGGATCCGCCCC
TCTCCCTCCCCCCCCCCTAACGTTACTGGCCGAAGCCGCTTGGAATAAGGCCGGTGTGCGTTTGTCTATA
TGTTATTTTCCACCATATTGCCGTCTTTTGGCAATGTGAGGGCCCGGAAACCTGGCCCTGTCTTCTTGAC
GAGCATTCCTAGGGGTCTTTCCCCTCTCGCCAAAGGAATGCAAGGTCTGTTGAATGTCGTGAAGGAAGCA
GTTCCTCTGGAAGCTTCTTGAAGACAAACAACGTCTGTAGCGACCCTTTGCAGGCAGCGGAACCCCCCAC
CTGGCGACAGGTGCCTCTGCGGCCAAAAGCCACGTGTATAAGATACACCTGCAAAGGCGGCACAACCCCA
GTGCCACGTTGTGAGTTGGATAGTTGTGGAAAGAGTCAAATGGCTCTCCTCAAGCGTATTCAACAAGGGG
CTGAAGGATGCCCAGAAGGTACCCCATTGTATGGGATCTGATCTGGGGCCTCGGTACACATGCTTTACAT
GTGTTTAGTCGAGGTTAAAAAAACGTCTAGGCCCCCCGAACCACGGGGACGTGGTTTTCCTTTGAAAAAC
ACGATGATAATATGGCCACAACCATGGTGCACGTGGATCCAAAAAAGAAGAGAAAGGTAGATCCAAAAAA
GAAGAGAAAGGTAGATCCAAAAAAGAAGAGAAAGGTACACGTGTCCATGGTGAGCAAGGGCGAGGAGCTG
TTCACCGGGGTGGTGCCCATCCTGGTCGAGCTGGACGGCGACGTAAACGGCCACAAGTTCAGCGTGTCCG
GCGAGGGCGAGGGCGATGCCACCTACGGCAAGCTGACCCTGAAGTTCATCTGCACCACCGGCAAGCTGCC
CGTGCCCTGGCCCACCCTCGTGACCACCCTGACCTACGGCGTGCAGTGCTTCAGCCGCTACCCCGACCAC
ATGAAGCAGCACGACTTCTTCAAGTCCGCCATGCCCGAAGGCTACGTCCAGGAGCGCACCATCTTCTTCA
AGGACGACGGCAACTACAAGACCCGCGCCGAGGTGAAGTTCGAGGGCGACACCCTGGTGAACCGCATCGA
GCTGAAGGGCATCGACTTCAAGGAGGACGGCAACATCCTGGGGCACAAGCTGGAGTACAACTACAACAGC
CACAACGTCTATATCATGGCCGACAAGCAGAAGAACGGCATCAAGGTGAACTTCAAGATCCGCCACAACA
TCGAGGACGGCAGCGTGCAGCTCGCCGACCACTACCAGCAGAACACCCCCATCGGCGACGGCCCCGTGCT
GCTGCCCGACAACCACTACCTGAGCACCCAGTCCGCCCTGAGCAAAGACCCCAACGAGAAGCGCGATCAC
ATGGTCCTGCTGGAGTTCGTGACCGCCGCCGGGATCACTCTCGGCATGGACGAGCTGTACAAGTAACAAG
CTTATCGATAATCAACCTCTGGATTACAAAATTTGTGAAAGATTGACTGGTATTCTTAACTATGTTGCTC
CTTTTACGCTATGTGGATACGCTGCTTTAATGCCTTTGTATCATGCTATTGCTTCCCGTATGGCTTTCAT
TTTCTCCTCCTTGTATAAATCCTGGTTGCTGTCTCTTTATGAGGAGTTGTGGCCCGTTGTCAGGCAACGT
GGCGTGGTGTGCACTGTGTTTGCTGACGCAACCCCCACTGGTTGGGGCATTGCCACCACCTGTCAGCTCC
TTTCCGGGACTTTCGCTTTCCCCCTCCCTATTGCCACGGCGGAACTCATCGCCGCCTGCCTTGCCCGCTG
CTGGACAGGGGCTCGGCTGTTGGGCACTGACAATTCCGTGGTGTTGTCGGGGAAATCATCGTCCTTTCCT
TGGCTGCTCGCCTGTGTTGCCACCTGGATTCTGCGCGGGACGTCCTTCTGCTACGTCCCTTCGGCCCTCA
ATCCAGCGGACCTTCCTTCCCGCGGCCTGCTGCCGGCTCTGCGGCCTCTTCCGCGTCTTCGCCTTCGCCC
TCAGACGAGTCGGATCTCCCTTTGGGCCGCCTCCCCGCATCGATACCGTCGACCTCGACCTCGACTGTGC
CTTCTAGTTGCCAGCCATCTGTTGTTTGCCCCTCCCCCGTGCCTTCCTTGACCCTGGAAGGTGCCACTCC
CACTGTCCTTTCCTAATAAAATGAGGAAATTGCATCGCATTGTCTGAGTAGGTGTCATTCTATTCTGGGG
GGTGGGGTGGGGCAGGACAGCAAGGGGGAGGATTGGGAAGACAATAGCAGGCATGGCGGCCGCCTCGAGG
AATTCACCCAGCTTTCTTGTACAAAGTGGTGATATCGCGGCCGCACTCCTCAGGTGCAGGCTGCCTATCA
GAAGGTGGTGGCTGGTGTGGCCAATGCCCTGGCTCACAAATACCACTGAGATCTTTTTCCCTCTGCCAAA
AATTATGGGGACATCATGAAGCCCCTTGAGCATCTGACTTCTGGCTAATAAAGGAAATTTATTTTCATTG
CAATAGTGTGTTGGAATTTTTTGTGTCTCTCACTCGGAAGGACATATGGGAGGGCAAATCATTTAAAACA
TCAGAATGAGTATTTGGTTTAGAGTTTGGCAACATATGCCCATATGCTGGCTGCCATGAACAAAGGTTGG
CTATAAAGAGGTCATCAGTATATGAAACAGCCCCCTGCTGTCCATTCCTTATTCCATAGAAAAGCCTTGA
CTTGAGGTTAGATTTTTTTTATATTTTGTTTTGTGTTATTTTTTTCTTTAACATCCCTAAAATTTTCCTT
ACATGTTTTACTAGCCAGATTTTTCCTCCTCTCCTGACTACTCCCAGTCATAGCTGTCCCTCTTCTCTTA
TGGAGATCCCTCGACCTGCAGCCCAAGCTTGGCGTAATCATGGTCATAGCTGTTTCCTGTGTGAAATTGT
TATCCGCTCACAATTCCACACAACATACGAGCCGGAAGCATAAAGTGTAAAGCCTGGGGTGCCTAATGAG
TGAGCTAACTCACATTAATTGCGTTGCGCTCACTGCCCGCTTTCCAGTCGGGAAACCTGTCGTGCCAGCG
GATCCGCATCTCAATTAGTCAGCAACCATAGTCCCGCCCCTAACTCCGCCCATCCCGCCCCTAACTCCGC
CCAGTTCCGCCCATTCTCCGCCCCATGGCTGACTAATTTTTTTTATTTATGCAGAGGCCGAGGCCGCCTC
GGCCTCTGAGCTATTCCAGAAGTAGTGAGGAGGCTTTTTTGGAGGCCTAGGCTTTTGCAAAAAGCTAACT
TGTTTATTGCAGCTTATAATGGTTACAAATAAAGCAATAGCATCACAAATTTCACAAATAAAGCATTTTT
TTCACTGCATTCTAGTTGTGGTTTGTCCAAACTCATCAATGTATCTTATCATGTCTGGATCCGCTGCATT
AATGAATCGGCCAACGCGCGGGGAGAGGCGGTTTGCGTATTGGGCGCTCTTCCGCTTCCTCGCTCACTGA
CTCGCTGCGCTCGGTCGTTCGGCTGCGGCGAGCGGTATCAGCTCACTCAAAGGCGGTAATACGGTTATCC
ACAGAATCAGGGGATAACGCAGGAAAGAACATGTGAGCAAAAGGCCAGCAAAAGGCCAGGAACCGTAAAA
AGGCCGCGTTGCTGGCGTTTTTCCATAGGCTCCGCCCCCCTGACGAGCATCACAAAAATCGACGCTCAAG
TCAGAGGTGGCGAAACCCGACAGGACTATAAAGATACCAGGCGTTTCCCCCTGGAAGCTCCCTCGTGCGC
TCTCCTGTTCCGACCCTGCCGCTTACCGGATACCTGTCCGCCTTTCTCCCTTCGGGAAGCGTGGCGCTTT
CTCATAGCTCACGCTGTAGGTATCTCAGTTCGGTGTAGGTCGTTCGCTCCAAGCTGGGCTGTGTGCACGA
ACCCCCCGTTCAGCCCGACCGCTGCGCCTTATCCGGTAACTATCGTCTTGAGTCCAACCCGGTAAGACAC
GACTTATCGCCACTGGCAGCAGCCACTGGTAACAGGATTAGCAGAGCGAGGTATGTAGGCGGTGCTACAG
AGTTCTTGAAGTGGTGGCCTAACTACGGCTACACTAGAAGAACAGTATTTGGTATCTGCGCTCTGCTGAA
GCCAGTTACCTTCGGAAAAAGAGTTGGTAGCTCTTGATCCGGCAAACAAACCACCGCTGGTAGCGGTGGT
TTTTTTGTTTGCAAGCAGCAGATTACGCGCAGAAAAAAAGGATCTCAAGAAGATCCTTTGATCTTTTCTA
CGGGGTCTGACGCTCAGTGGAACGAAAACTCACGTTAAGGGATTTTGGTCATGAGATTATCAAAAAGGAT
CTTCACCTAGATCCTTTTAAATTAAAAATGAAGTTTTAAATCAATCTAAAGTATATATGAGTAAACTTGG
TCTGACAGTTACCAATGCTTAATCAGTGAGGCACCTATCTCAGCGATCTGTCTATTTCGTTCATCCATAG
TTGCCTGACTCCCCGTCGTGTAGATAACTACGATACGGGAGGGCTTACCATCTGGCCCCAGTGCTGCAAT
GATACCGCGAGACCCACGCTCACCGGCTCCAGATTTATCAGCAATAAACCAGCCAGCCGGAAGGGCCGAG
CGCAGAAGTGGTCCTGCAACTTTATCCGCCTCCATCCAGTCTATTAATTGTTGCCGGGAAGCTAGAGTAA
GTAGTTCGCCAGTTAATAGTTTGCGCAACGTTGTTGCCATTGCTACAGGCATCGTGGTGTCACGCTCGTC
GTTTGGTATGGCTTCATTCAGCTCCGGTTCCCAACGATCAAGGCGAGTTACATGATCCCCCATGTTGTGC
AAAAAAGCGGTTAGCTCCTTCGGTCCTCCGATCGTTGTCAGAAGTAAGTTGGCCGCAGTGTTATCACTCA
TGGTTATGGCAGCACTGCATAATTCTCTTACTGTCATGCCATCCGTAAGATGCTTTTCTGTGACTGGTGA
GTACTCAACCAAGTCATTCTGAGAATAGTGTATGCGGCGACCGAGTTGCTCTTGCCCGGCGTCAATACGG
GATAATACCGCGCCACATAGCAGAACTTTAAAAGTGCTCATCATTGGAAAACGTTCTTCGGGGCGAAAAC
TCTCAAGGATCTTACCGCTGTTGAGATCCAGTTCGATGTAACCCACTCGTGCACCCAACTGATCTTCAGC
ATCTTTTACTTTCACCAGCGTTTCTGGGTGAGCAAAAACAGGAAGGCAAAATGCCGCAAAAAAGGGAATA
AGGGCGACACGGAAATGTTGAATACTCATACTCTTCCTTTTTCAATATTATTGAAGCATTTATCAGGGTT
ATTGTCTCATGAGCGGATACATATTTGAATGTATTTAGAAAAATAAACAAATAGGGGTTCCGCGCACATT
TCCCCGAAAAGTGCCACCTG
Features (pLannotate 1.2.2; 31 found; start..end, strand, type, name):
      5..384     +  enhancer       CMV enhancer: human cytomegalovirus immediate early enhancer
    386..407     +  promoter       chicken β-actin promoter (fragment): contains a 21-bp deletion relative to the standard chicken β-actin promoter
    488..513     +  promoter       chicken β-actin promoter (fragment): contains a 21-bp deletion relative to the standard chicken β-actin promoter
    520..667     +  promoter       chicken β-actin promoter (fragment): contains a 21-bp deletion relative to the standard chicken β-actin promoter
    668..1684    +  intron         chimeric intron: chimera between introns from chicken β-actin and rabbit β-globin
   1751..1775    +  protein_bind   attB1: mutant version of attB; recombination site for the Gateway® BP reaction BP Clonase™
   1802..2499    +  CDS            rtTA3 (fragment): reverse tetracycline transactivator 3 activates expression from Tet-responsive promoters in the presence of doxycycline
   2429..2539    +  CDS            VP48: 3 tandem repeats of the minimal activation domain of herpes simplex virus VP16 (Cheng et al., 2013)
   2549..2573    -  protein_bind   attB2: mutant version of attB; recombination site for the Gateway® BP reaction BP Clonase™
   2587..3173    +  misc_feature   IRES2: internal ribosome entry site (IRES) of the encephalomyocarditis virus (EMCV)
   3189..3209    +  CDS            SV40 NLS: nuclear localization signal of SV40 (simian virus 40) large T antigen
   3213..3233    +  CDS            SV40 NLS: nuclear localization signal of SV40 (simian virus 40) large T antigen
   3237..3257    +  CDS            SV40 NLS: nuclear localization signal of SV40 (simian virus 40) large T antigen
   3267..3986    +  CDS            EGFP: the original enhanced GFP (Yang et al., 1996) mammalian codon-optimized
   4000..4588    +  misc_feature   WPRE: woodchuck hepatitis virus posttranscriptional regulatory element
   4589..4608    +  misc_feature   MCS (fragment): pBluescript multiple cloning site
   4615..4726    +  polyA_signal   bGH poly(A) signal: bovine growth hormone polyadenylation signal
   4836..4860    -  protein_bind   attB2: mutant version of attB; recombination site for the Gateway® BP reaction BP Clonase™
   4875..4946    +  CDS            HBB (fragment): HBB_PONPY - Experimental evidence at transcript level: Swiss-Prot protein existence level 2. Involved in oxygen transport from the lung to the various peripheral tissues. From Pongo pygmaeus (Bornean orangutan).
   5017..5072    +  polyA_signal   β-globin poly(A) signal: rabbit β-globin polyadenylation signal (Gil and Proudfoot, 1987)
   5457..5473    -  protein_bind   lac operator: The lac repressor binds to the lac operator to inhibit transcription in E. coli. This inhibition can be relieved by adding lactose or isopropyl-β-D-thiogalactopyranoside (IPTG). lac repressor encoded by lacI
   5481..5511    -  promoter       lac promoter: promoter for the E. coli lac operon
   5526..5547    -  protein_bind   CAP binding site: CAP binding activates transcription in the presence of cAMP. E. coli catabolite activator protein
   5560..5599    -  CDS            lacI (fragment): lac repressor; lacI; The lac repressor binds to the lac operator to inhibit transcription in E. coli. This inhibition can be relieved by adding lactose or isopropyl-β-D-thiogalactopyranoside (IPTG).
   5606..5628    +  promoter       SV40 promoter (fragment): SV40 enhancer and early promoter
   5652..5787    +  rep_origin     SV40 ori: SV40 origin of replication
   5807..5941    +  polyA_signal   SV40 poly(A) signal: SV40 polyadenylation signal
   5943..5997    -  CDS            lacI (fragment): lac repressor; lacI; The lac repressor binds to the lac operator to inhibit transcription in E. coli. This inhibition can be relieved by adding lactose or isopropyl-β-D-thiogalactopyranoside (IPTG).
   6180..6768    -  rep_origin     ori: high-copy-number ColE1/pMB1/pBR322/pUC origin of replication
   6939..7799    -  CDS            AmpR: β-lactamase; bla; confers resistance to ampicillin, carbenicillin, and related antibiotics
   7800..7904    -  promoter       AmpR promoter: bla
