[The description below was written by a language model from this plasmid's Addgene catalogue record and pLannotate feature annotations shown in this document.]
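Description:
pCAGEN-rtTA-IRES-nls-EGFP-WPRE-bGH-pA (JDW 410) is a 7.9 kb mammalian expression plasmid built by Gateway recombination into the pCAGEN DEST backbone, as part of a multisite Gateway cloning toolbox for vertebrate model systems. It is maintained in E. coli as a high-copy plasmid through a ColE1/pUC-type origin and is selected with ampicillin via the AmpR (β-lactamase) gene. The backbone also carries an SV40 origin with an adjacent SV40 poly(A) signal, along with residual lac promoter/operator sequences that have no evident role in the payload.

Expression is driven by the CAG promoter, annotated here as the CMV immediate early enhancer, chicken β-actin promoter fragments and the chimeric β-actin/β-globin intron, which together give strong, broadly active transcription. Downstream, flanked by attB recombination scars, lies a synthetic bicistronic cassette. The first open reading frame is a reverse tetracycline transactivator (annotated as rtTA3 with VP16-derived minimal activation domain repeats), which activates Tet-responsive promoters in the presence of doxycycline. An EMCV IRES then permits cap-independent translation of EGFP fused to three tandem SV40 nuclear localization signals, so cells expressing the transactivator are marked by nuclear green fluorescence. A WPRE follows to enhance transcript stability and expression, and the message is terminated by the bGH poly(A) signal; the rabbit β-globin poly(A) of the original backbone sits further downstream.

The construct serves as a constitutive Tet-On driver, suited to pairing with a separate TRE-controlled responder construct for doxycycline-inducible expression while allowing identification of transfected cells. The record does not specify particular target cell types or delivery methods.
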