Addgene plasmid #229807: pCAGEN-rtTA-IRES-nls-EGFP-WPRE-bGH-pA (JDW 410)
Depositing lab: Joshua Wythe. Publication: MultiSite Assembly of Gateway Induced Clones (MAGIC): a flexible cloning toolbox for use in vertebrate model systems. Gillespie WB 3rd, Zhang Y, Ruiz OE, Cerda J 3rd, Ortiz-Guzman J, Sherman M, Turner WD, Largoza G, Mosser LE, Fujimoto E, Chien CB, Kwan KM, Arenkiel BR, Devine WP, Wythe JD. Development. 2025 Nov 15;152(22):dev204308. doi: 10.1242/dev.204308. Epub 2025 Nov 13. PubMed 41230856.
Backbone
  Vector backbone: pCAGEN DEST
  Vector type: Mammalian Expression
Growth in bacteria
  Bacterial resistance: Ampicillin, 100 μg/mL
  Growth temperature: 37°C
  Growth strain: DH5alpha
  Copy number: High Copy
Gene/Insert
  Gene/Insert name: rtTA-IRES-nls-EGFP
  Species: Synthetic
  Cloning method: Gateway Cloning
Terms and licenses: Academic/Nonprofit Terms; Industry Terms: Not Available to Industry
Depositor comments: Please visit https://doi.org/10.1101/2024.07.13.603267 for bioRxiv preprint.
How to cite: pCAGEN-rtTA-IRES-nls-EGFP-WPRE-bGH-pA (JDW 410) was a gift from Joshua Wythe (Addgene plasmid # 229807 ; http://n2t.net/addgene:229807 ; RRID:Addgene_229807)
